Addgene plasmid #138401: pBFv-U6.2B
Purpose: gRNA expression vector; Can be combined with pBFv-U6.2 to generate double-gRNA expression vector
Depositing lab: Shu Kondo. Depositing organization: National Institute of Genetics. Publication: Highly improved gene targeting by germline-specific Cas9 expression in Drosophila. Kondo S, Ueda R. Genetics. 2013 Nov;195(3):715-21. doi: 10.1534/genetics.113.156737. Epub 2013 Sep 3. PubMed 24002648.
Backbone
  Vector backbone: pBluescriptII SK (+)
  Vector type: Insect Expression
  Selectable markers: vermilion
Growth in bacteria
  Bacterial resistance: Ampicillin, 100 μg/mL
  Growth temperature: 37°C
  Growth strain: DH5alpha
  Copy number: High Copy
Gene/Insert
  Gene/Insert name: U6-2
Terms and licenses: Academic/Nonprofit Terms; Industry Terms: Not Available to Industry
How to cite: pBFv-U6.2B was a gift from Shu Kondo (Addgene plasmid # 138401 ; http://n2t.net/addgene:138401 ; RRID:Addgene_138401)
