[The description below was written by a language model from this plasmid's Addgene catalogue record and pLannotate feature annotations shown in this document.]
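Description:
pBFv-U6.2B is a Drosophila guide RNA expression vector built on the pBluescriptII SK(+) backbone and catalogued as an insect expression plasmid. In E. coli it replicates from a high-copy ColE1/pUC-type origin and is selected with ampicillin through the β-lactamase gene. An f1 origin and remnants of the pBluescript lac region, including T3 and T7 promoters and lacZα and multiple cloning site fragments, are carried over from the parent vector.

The functional cassette consists of the Drosophila U6-2 snRNA promoter, an RNA polymerase III promoter, placed a short distance upstream of the Streptococcus pyogenes Cas9 gRNA scaffold. The small gap between the two annotated elements is presumably where a target-specific spacer is inserted, although the record does not describe the cloning site. For transgenesis the plasmid carries a φC31 attB site, which allows integrase-mediated insertion into an attP landing site in the fly genome. It also carries the vermilion gene, encoding the tryptophan oxygenase needed for brown eye pigment synthesis, so transformants can be identified by eye colour rescue in a vermilion mutant background. A short annotated match to the Drosophila Tailor coding sequence lies close to the U6-2 promoter on the circular map. It is most likely flanking genomic sequence carried along with a cloned Drosophila fragment rather than an intended payload.

According to the record, the vector expresses a gRNA for Cas9-based gene targeting in flies, in the context of germline-specific Cas9 expression. Its cassette can be combined with the companion plasmid pBFv-U6.2 to assemble a double-gRNA expression vector.
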