Features (pLannotate 1.2.2; 18 found; start..end, strand, type, name):
    251..276     -  misc_feature   MCS (fragment): pBluescript multiple cloning site
    277..675     +  promoter       dU6-2 promoter: RNA polymerase III promoter for Drosophila U6-2 snRNA (Das et al., 1987)
    697..772     +  misc_RNA       gRNA scaffold: guide RNA scaffold for the Streptococcus pyogenes CRISPR/Cas9 system
    849..867     -  promoter       T3 promoter: promoter for bacteriophage T3 RNA polymerase
    912..928     -  protein_bind   lac operator: The lac repressor binds to the lac operator to inhibit transcription in E. coli. This inhibition can be relieved by adding lactose or isopropyl-β-D-thiogalactopyranoside (IPTG). lac repressor encoded by lacI
    936..966     -  promoter       lac promoter: promoter for the E. coli lac operon
    981..1002    -  protein_bind   CAP binding site: CAP binding activates transcription in the presence of cAMP. E. coli catabolite activator protein
   1015..1107    -  CDS            lacI (fragment): lac repressor; lacI; The lac repressor binds to the lac operator to inhibit transcription in E. coli. This inhibition can be relieved by adding lactose or isopropyl-β-D-thiogalactopyranoside (IPTG).
   1290..1878    -  rep_origin     ori: high-copy-number ColE1/pMB1/pBR322/pUC origin of replication
   2049..2909    -  CDS            AmpR: β-lactamase; bla; confers resistance to ampicillin, carbenicillin, and related antibiotics
   2910..3014    -  promoter       AmpR promoter: bla
   3067..3495    -  rep_origin     f1 ori (sequence partly withheld): f1 bacteriophage origin of replication; arrow indicates direction of (+) strand synthesis
   3500..3655    -  CDS            lacZα (fragment): LacZα fragment of β-galactosidase; lacZ fragment
   3663..3681    +  promoter       T7 promoter: promoter for bacteriophage T7 RNA polymerase
   3889..3958    -  protein_bind   attB: attB site for the φC31 integrase (Groth et al., 2000) phage φC31 integrase
   4158..5651    -  CDS            vermilion (fragment): tryptophan oxygenase selectable marker, required to synthesize the brown eye pigment in Drosophila
   5870..5888    -  misc_feature   MCS (fragment): pBluescript multiple cloning site
   5897..6076    -  CDS            Tailor (fragment): TUTT_DROME - Experimental evidence at protein level: Swiss-Prot protein existence level 1. Uridylyltransferase which mediates terminal uridylation of miRNAs, leading to their degradation. Has high specificity for splicing-derived miRNAs (mirtrons) and other miRNA substrates containing a 3'-G terminal nucleotide. Appears to be a major suppressor of mirtron biogenesis. From Drosophila melanogaster (Fruit fly).
>Addgene plasmid #138401 | pBFv-U6.2B | addgene full sequence | sequence record 275228 | Addgene NGS Result
ATTCGGTTACCATGATACTTCGACGCATAACTGTAGATTTTGGATAGAATTAAAGAGAAAATGGCGAGAG
AGTAAAATTCCGGCGTCGGCAAAGTAGAGCAAAAAAATCAGTATACCATTTAGCTACCTCTCTCACTCGC
ACGCAGTGCCGGCTCAAGTTGGGCGCGGCTCTGCAATTATCGATTTTCTTGGGGTGTGTAACTAATCATC
CGTTTTCCCTTCCTCCTCATCCACAGCGTGAAGGCGCGCCGGATCCACTAGTTCTAGAGCGGCCGCTTCG
ACTTGCAGCCTGAAATACGGCACGAGTAGGAAAAGCCGAGTCAAATGCCGAATGCAGAGTCTCATTACAG
CACAATCAACTCAAGAAAAACTCGACACTTTTTTACCATTTGCACTTAAATCCTTTTTTATTCGTTATGT
ATACTTTTTTTGGTCCCTAACCAAAACAAAACCAAACTCTCTTAGTCGTGCCTCTATATTTAAAACTATC
AATTTATTATAGTCAATAAATCGAACTGTGTTTTCAACAAACGAACAATAGGACACTTTGATTCTAAAGG
AAATTTTGAAAATCTTAAGCAGAGGGTTCTTAAGACCATTTGCCAATTCTTATAATTCTCAACTGCTCTT
TCCTGATGTTGATCATTTATATAGGTATGTTTTCCTCAATACTTCGGGTCTTCGAGTTGAAGACCTGTTT
TAGAGCTAGAAATAGCAAGTTAAAATAAGGCTAGTCCGTTATCAACTTGAAAAAGTGGCACCGAGTCGGT
GCTTTTTTTGCATGCACTTGGCTTTCCACCGTTGGTATCGATTCTCTGGGACGATGAGTCGAGCTCCAGC
TTTTGTTCCCTTTAGTGAGGGTTAATTGCGCGCTTGGCGTAATCATGGTCATAGCTGTTTCCTGTGTGAA
ATTGTTATCCGCTCACAATTCCACACAACATACGAGCCGGAAGCATAAAGTGTAAAGCCTGGGGTGCCTA
ATGAGTGAGCTAACTCACATTAATTGCGTTGCGCTCACTGCCCGCTTTCCAGTCGGGAAACCTGTCGTGC
CAGCTGCATTAATGAATCGGCCAACGCGCGGGGAGAGGCGGTTTGCGTATTGGGCGCTCTTCCGCTTCCT
CGCTCACTGACTCGCTGCGCTCGGTCGTTCGGCTGCGGCGAGCGGTATCAGCTCACTCAAAGGCGGTAAT
ACGGTTATCCACAGAATCAGGGGATAACGCAGGAAAGAACATGTGAGCAAAAGGCCAGCAAAAGGCCAGG
AACCGTAAAAAGGCCGCGTTGCTGGCGTTTTTCCATAGGCTCCGCCCCCCTGACGAGCATCACAAAAATC
GACGCTCAAGTCAGAGGTGGCGAAACCCGACAGGACTATAAAGATACCAGGCGTTTCCCCCTGGAAGCTC
CCTCGTGCGCTCTCCTGTTCCGACCCTGCCGCTTACCGGATACCTGTCCGCCTTTCTCCCTTCGGGAAGC
GTGGCGCTTTCTCATAGCTCACGCTGTAGGTATCTCAGTTCGGTGTAGGTCGTTCGCTCCAAGCTGGGCT
GTGTGCACGAACCCCCCGTTCAGCCCGACCGCTGCGCCTTATCCGGTAACTATCGTCTTGAGTCCAACCC
GGTAAGACACGACTTATCGCCACTGGCAGCAGCCACTGGTAACAGGATTAGCAGAGCGAGGTATGTAGGC
GGTGCTACAGAGTTCTTGAAGTGGTGGCCTAACTACGGCTACACTAGAAGAACAGTATTTGGTATCTGCG
CTCTGCTGAAGCCAGTTACCTTCGGAAAAAGAGTTGGTAGCTCTTGATCCGGCAAACAAACCACCGCTGG
TAGCGGTGGTTTTTTTGTTTGCAAGCAGCAGATTACGCGCAGAAAAAAAGGATCTCAAGAAGATCCTTTG
ATCTTTTCTACGGGGTCTGACGCTCAGTGGAACGAAAACTCACGTTAAGGGATTTTGGTCATGAGATTAT
CAAAAAGGATCTTCACCTAGATCCTTTTAAATTAAAAATGAAGTTTTAAATCAATCTAAAGTATATATGA
GTAAACTTGGTCTGACAGTTACCAATGCTTAATCAGTGAGGCACCTATCTCAGCGATCTGTCTATTTCGT
TCATCCATAGTTGCCTGACTCCCCGTCGTGTAGATAACTACGATACGGGAGGGCTTACCATCTGGCCCCA
GTGCTGCAATGATACCGCGAGACCCACGCTCACCGGCTCCAGATTTATCAGCAATAAACCAGCCAGCCGG
AAGGGCCGAGCGCAGAAGTGGTCCTGCAACTTTATCCGCCTCCATCCAGTCTATTAATTGTTGCCGGGAA
GCTAGAGTAAGTAGTTCGCCAGTTAATAGTTTGCGCAACGTTGTTGCCATTGCTACAGGCATCGTGGTGT
CACGCTCGTCGTTTGGTATGGCTTCATTCAGCTCCGGTTCCCAACGATCAAGGCGAGTTACATGATCCCC
CATGTTGTGCAAAAAAGCGGTTAGCTCCTTCGGTCCTCCGATCGTTGTCAGAAGTAAGTTGGCCGCAGTG
TTATCACTCATGGTTATGGCAGCACTGCATAATTCTCTTACTGTCATGCCATCCGTAAGATGCTTTTCTG
TGACTGGTGAGTACTCAACCAAGTCATTCTGAGAATAGTGTATGCGGCGACCGAGTTGCTCTTGCCCGGC
GTCAATACGGGATAATACCGCGCCACATAGCAGAACTTTAAAAGTGCTCATCATTGGAAAACGTTCTTCG
GGGCGAAAACTCTCAAGGATCTTACCGCTGTTGAGATCCAGTTCGATGTAACCCACTCGTGCACCCAACT
GATCTTCAGCATCTTTTACTTTCACCAGCGTTTCTGGGTGAGCAAAAACAGGAAGGCAAAATGCCGCAAA
AAAGGGAATAAGGGCGACACGGAAATGTTGAATACTCATACTCTTCCTTTTTCAATATTATTGAAGCATT
TATCAGGGTTATTGTCTCATGAGCGGATACATATTTGAATGTATTTAGAAAAATAAACAAATAGGGGTTC
CGCGCACATTTCCCCGAAAAGTGCCACCTAAATTGTAAGCGTTAATATTTTGTTAAAATTCGCGTTAAAT
TTTTGTTAAATCAGCTCATTTTTTAACCAATAGGCCGAAATCGGCAAAATCCCTTATAAATCAAAAGAAT
AGACCGAGATAGGGT
[37 nt withheld, positions 3166-3202]
AAAGAACGTGGACTCCAACGTCAAAGG
[49 nt withheld, positions 3230-3278]
T
[91 nt withheld, positions 3280-3370]
G
[124 nt withheld, positions 3372-3495]
CCCATTCGCCATTCAGGCTGCGCAACTGTTGGGAAGGGCGATCGGTGCGGGCCTCTTCGCTATTACGCCA
GCTGGCGAAAGGGGGATGTGCTGCAAGGCGATTAAGTTGGGTAACGCCAGGGTTTTCCCAGTCACGACGT
TGTAAAACGACGGCCAGTGAGCGCGCGTAATACGACTCACTATAGGGCGAATTGGGTACCTCGACATGCC
CGCCGTGACCGTCGAGAACCCGCTGACGCTGCCCCGCGTATCCGCACCCGCCGACGCCGTCGCACGTCCC
GTGCTCACCGTGACCACCGCGCCCAGCGGTTTCGAGGGCGAGGGCTTCCCGGTGCGCCGCGCGTTCGCCG
GGATCAACTACCGCCACCTCGACCCGTTCATCATGATGGACCAGATGGGTGAGGTGGAGTACGCGCCCGG
GGAGCCCAAGGGCACGCCCTGGCACCCGCACCGCGGCTTCGAGACCGTGACCTACATCGTCGACAAGCTT
GGATTTATTTTGTTATGTTATATGTATTATATGTCAGACATAAAGAAAAGGAACACATCAAATGTGATAA
CAAAGACTAAACAAGTAATTTTATTACACCAAAACGACAAAACAGTAGGCAGAACAAACAACGCATAGCC
AAACATTGACGAATTGGATACCCTGCCGATTGTCAGACACTTTTGTTGATCAGTTTCTTGCGAATGGTCT
CGTCCAGCGGTGGAATCGCCTCGCGGGGAATCAGAAAAGTGGACAGATTGAACAGATCCAGAAACACCTT
GTACCGATCACTGAAACCAAAAAAAAACAAAGGGAGAACAGTTTGAGTTCATTGATCCCCGATATAATCA
CATCTGCGATGATCACCTGAGAGTGGAGCGCAGATATTGATATCCAGACGAGCCACCAGTGCCCAACTGT
TGGGATCCAATCATGCGTTGCACCATGATCACGTGATTGTCTGCGGCGGGAATAGAAAGTATTTGGTTAG
GAAAACCAGTCTTAAACATAAGATATATTTATAAAAGAGTATCAAAGAATGCAATACTTACATCTCCACT
TGGTTATTAACGAGTCGATGTCCATGAGCAGGGTGAGCAACTGGTGTGGTTGGCTGAACCTGGGTTCATC
CCTATAGAAGGTGATCATGATGGCTCCCTGAAGGGCACGATGGCTAAACCGGCGATCCCCACGACGCACC
AGTGCATCGTGCACTGCCGGATCAAAGATGGAGCGATACACCTCGCGTCGCTTCTCAATGTCCATGAGGC
GGTAGTTTTTCGCCTTCTCCACGGGCTCCTCCATGGCGCTCTGTACCTGCGCCTCCAGGAATCGATCGAC
GCTCTCCTGAAACTTGGCCCAGAAGTTGAAGCCACTCTCCTCCAGTCCGGGCGTCCTCTCCAGCCATCGC
TGCACTAGCTCCAGTAGCGAGGGATCTTTCTCCGAGTTGCGAATCGAGTTCCGCGCCTCCTCGTCGCTAA
AGACATCCGAGTACTTCTGGTTGTATCTCACCCGCTGCTCTGTCAGAACTCCCAGCTTGTTCTCGATCAA
ACGGAACTGCAGCGACTGAAAACCAGATGCGGGTGCCAGGTACTTGCGGAAGTCCATGAAGTCTAGCGGG
GTCATGGTCTCCAGAATGGGCACTTGGTCCACCAGGAGCTGTACAAAGGAAGTTATAAACGGATTTTGGT
AAGAGATTCAGAAAGCACTCACTTTTAGAATCAGAACCACTCGGTTCAGTCGCTTGACAATCTCCAGCGT
CTTGGTTTCATCGATGACCTCTGCATCCAACATGTCTCGTATGGAGTCGAACTCAAAGATGATCTGCTTG
AACCAAAGCTCGTAGGCTGTGGCGAAGGTACTTAAATGCCATTGAGTGTTGTCATCAAAGTTGTAAACCT
ACTCACCCTGGTGCGTGATGATGAACAGATGCTCATCGTGCACGGGTCGCTTGTCCTCCTCGGACAGCAT
ACACTGGGCATCCAGCAGTTTGTCCAGCATCAGATACTCTCCATAGATTTTGCCCACTTCCGTGGTTAAT
GGCACCGCCGAATCATCGTGATCGTTTCTGTATGGGTTTGAATTGAATCGCAGAACTGAAGATCGATTGG
CATTCCTGGACAGCACGTGCTGGTGCTCACCCGTTTCCTGCATAGGGACAGCTCATGGTGCACAGCTCAG
ATCAGATCGTGACTCCTCGAGCGGCGGATGCTGGCGAACTGATCTCCGCCAGCGGACCGGAGATGAGACC
CCAGCGAACCGATAACAGAGCGAGAGAGCTCCAGTTCCGACTGATTGCACAGTCGGTGATCTGGGCGATG
GGCACTGCCAGATAGGCTGGGAATTATCAATCACTTGAGGTGAAAGTGCGGCGCACACAAATCCAAGCTT
GATATCGAATTCCCTGCAGGGCAGTTTGTTTGGCATCATCTCGGCCATCGTCTTATTCTTCTTCGTGGCC
TTTGTTACCGGAGCGGCTATGTTGGGCGCGGTGGAGCCCGGAAGCTGAAAGGTTAATCGAATGCGTTAAC
TTTTCTGCAACTCGAAAGTTTGCCGCCTTTGTTCGACTGCCAATAACTGTTGATTCGAAAATTCGAATCG
AAGCGGTTGAATTTCGTAGGGTGGCCAACTACACCAAAGTTCGCCGGCGGTGTCATGCCTGTTTTTTTTT
TTTTGTTCGCAATGAGGAATGGCTCTTAAAATCTACTAGATAAAAAAAATATTCATTATTTCTATGCTGC
TGGAACGCTTCATTAATCTTAAAAATTCTAA
